>Addgene plasmid #65300 | Str-Ii_VSVG-SBP-EGFP | addgene full sequence | sequence record 492557 | Addgene NGS Result
CGTCGACGGATCGGGAGATCTCCCGATCCCCTATGGTGCACTCTCAGTACAATCTGCTCTGATGCCGCAT
AGTTAAGCCAGTATCTGCTCCCTGCTTGTGTGTTGGAGGTCGCTGAGTAGTGCGCGAGCAAAATTTAAGC
TACAACAAGGCAAGGCTTGACCGACAATTGCATGAAGAATCTGCTTAGGGTTAGGCGTTTTGCGCTGCTT
CGCGATGTACGGGCCAGATATACGCGTTGACATTGATTATTGACTAGTTATTAATAGTAATCAATTACGG
GGTCATTAGTTCATAGCCCATATATGGAGTTCCGCGTTACATAACTTACGGTAAATGGCCCGCCTGGCTG
ACCGCCCAACGACCCCCGCCCATTGACGTCAATAATGACGTATGTTCCCATAGTAACGCCAATAGGGACT
TTCCATTGACGTCAATGGGTGGAGTATTTACGGTAAACTGCCCACTTGGCAGTACATCAAGTGTATCATA
TGCCAAGTACGCCCCCTATTGACGTCAATGACGGTAAATGGCCCGCCTGGCATTATGCCCAGTACATGAC
CTTATGGGACTTTCCTACTTGGCAGTACATCTACGTATTAGTCATCGCTATTACCATGGTGATGCGGTTT
TGGCAGTACATCAATGGGCGTGGATAGCGGTTTGACTCACGGGGATTTCCAAGTCTCCACCCCATTGACG
TCAATGGGAGTTTGTTTTGGCACCAAAATCAACGGGACTTTCCAAAATGTCGTAACAACTCCGCCCCATT
GACGCAAATGGGCGGTAGGCGTGTACGGTGGGAGGTCTATATAAGCAGAGCTCTCTGGCTAACTAGAGAA
CCCACTGCTTACTGGCTTATCGAAATTAATACGACTCACTATAGGGAGACCCAAGCTTGGTACCGAGCTC
GGATCGATATCATGCACCGGAGGAGATCACGCTCTTGTAGGGAGGACCAGAAACCTGTCACCGGTGACCC
TAGCAAAGACTCAAAAGCTCAGGTGTCCGCTGCCGAGGCTGGCATTACTGGAACATGGTACAATCAGCTC
GGGAGCACCTTTATTGTGACTGCTGGAGCCGATGGAGCCCTCACCGGAACATACGAATCTGCTGTGGGAA
ACGCCGAATCACGGTACGTCCTCACTGGCCGATACGATAGTGCCCCTGCCACCGACGGATCTGGGACTGC
CCTGGGATGGACTGTCGCTTGGAAAAACAACTACCGGAATGCTCATTCTGCCACAACATGGAGTGGACAG
TACGTGGGAGGCGCTGAGGCTAGAATCAATACACAGTGGCTGCTCACATCTGGCACAACCGAGGCAAATG
CTTGGAAATCCACCCTGGTGGGACATGACACATTCACCAAAGTGAAACCCTCCGCCGCTTCAATCGATGC
CGCCAAAAAAGCCGGAGTCAACAACGGCAATCCTCTGGATGCCGTCCAGCAGGTCGACTATCCGTACGAC
GTACCAGACTACGCAGTCGGACCGATGGACGATCAGAGGGACCTCATTAGCAACAACGAACAGCTGCCTA
TGCTGGGACGGCGACCTGGAGCCCCTGAATCCAAATGCTCTAGGGGAGCACTGTACACTGGCTTCTCCAT
TCTCGTGACACTGCTGCTGGCCGGGCAGGCTACTACTGCTTACTTCCTGTACCAGCAGCAGGGGCGGCTG
GACAAACTCACTGTGACATCTCAGAACCTCCAGCTGGAAAATCTGAGGATGAAACTGCCCAAACCCCCTA
AACCCGTGTCCAAAATGAGGATGGCCACACCTCTGCTCATGCAGGCACTGCCAATGGGAGCCCTGCCCCA
GGGGCCCATGCAGAATGCCACCAAGTATGGCAACATGACAGAGGACCATGTGATGCACCTGCTCCAGAAT
GCTGACCCCCTGAAGGTGTACCCGCCACTGAAGGGGAGCTTCCCGGAGAACCTGAGACACCTTAAGAACA
CCATGGAGACCATAGACTGGAAGGTCTTTGAGAGCTGGATGCACCATTGGCTCCTGTTTGAAATGAGCAG
GCACTCCTTGGAGCAAAAGCCCACTGACGCTCCACCGAAAGAGTCACTGGAACTGGAGGACCCGTCTTCT
GGGCTGGGTGTGACCAAGCAGGATCTGGGCCCAGTCCCCATGTGAGGATCCGCGGCCGCATAGATAACTG
ATCCAGTGTGCTGGAATTAATTCGCTGTCTGCGAGGGCCAGCTGTTGGGGTGAGTACTCCCTCTCAAAAG
CGGGCATGACTTCTGCGCTAAGATTGTCAGTTTCCAAAAACGAGGAGGATTTGATATTCACCTGGCCCGC
GGTGATGCCTTTGAGGGTGGCCGCGTCCATCTGGTCAGAAAAGACAATCTTTTTGTTGTCAAGCTTGAGG
TGTGGCAGGCTTGAGATCTGGCCATACACTTGAGTGACAATGACATCCACTTTGCCTTTCTCTCCACAGG
TGTCCACTCCCAGGTCCAACTGCAGGTCGAGCATGCATCTAGGGCGGCCAATTCCGCCCCTCTCCCCCCC
CCCCCTCTCCCTCCCCCCCCCCTAACGTTACTGGCCGAAGCCGCTTGGAATAAGGCCGGTGTGCGTTTGT
CTATATGTTATTTTCCACCATATTGCCGTCTTTTGGCAATGTGAGGGCCCGGAAACCTGGCCCTGTCTTC
TTGACGAGCATTCCTAGGGGTCTTTCCCCTCTCGCCAAAGGAATGCAAGGTCTGTTGAATGTCGTGAAGG
AAGCAGTTCCTCTGGAAGCTTCTTGAAGACAAACAACGTCTGTAGCGACCCTTTGCAGGCAGCGGAACCC
CCCACCTGGCGACAGGTGCCTCTGCGGCCAAAAGCCACGTGTATAAGATACACCTGCAAAGGCGGCACAA
CCCCAGTGCCACGTTGTGAGTTGGATAGTTGTGGAAAGAGTCAAATGGCTCTCCTCAAGCGTATTCAACA
AGGGGCTGAAGGATGCCCAGAAGGTACCCCATTGTATGGGATCTGATCTGGGGCCTCGGTGCACATGCTT
TACATGTGTTTAGTCGAGGTTAAAAAAACGTCTAGGCCCCCCGAACCACGGGGACGTGGTTTTCCTTTGA
AAAACACGATGATAAGCTTGCCACAACCCGGGAGGCGCGCCATGAAGTGCCTTTTGTACTTAGCCTTTTT
ATTCATTGGGGTGAATTGC
[1296 nt withheld, positions 3170-4465]
AATCCAATCGAGCTTGTAGAAGGTTGGTTCAGTAGTTGGAAAAGCTCTATTGCCTCTTTTTTCTTTATCA
TAGGGTTAATCATTGGACTATTCTTGGTTCTCCGAGTTGGTATCCATCTTTGCATTAAATTAAAGCACAC
CAAGAAAAGACAGATTTATACAGACATAGAGATGAACCGACTTGGAAAGCTGAATTCCATGGACGAGAAG
ACCACTGGTTGGCGAGGTGGACACGTTGTTGAAGGACTGGCTGGGGAACTTGAACAACTTCGTGCACGAC
TGGAGCATCACCCACAAGGTCAACGTGAACCACCTGCAGGTATGGTGAGCAAAGGCGAGGAGCTGTTCAC
CGGGGTGGTGCCCATCCTGGTCGAGCTGGACGGCGACGTAAACGGCCACAAGTTCAGCGTGTCCGGCGAG
GGCGAGGGCGATGCCACCTACGGCAAGCTGACCCTGAAGTTCATCTGCACCACCGGCAAGCTGCCCGTGC
CCTGGCCCACCCTCGTGACCACCCTGACCTACGGCGTGCAGTGCTTCAGCCGCTACCCCGACCACATGAA
GCAGCACGACTTCTTCAAGTCCGCCATGCCCGAAGGCTACGTCCAGGAGCGCACCATCTTCTTCAAGGAC
GACGGCAACTACAAGACCCGCGCCGAGGTGAAGTTCGAGGGCGACACCCTGGTGAACCGCATCGAGCTGA
AGGGCATCGACTTCAAGGAGGACGGCAACATCCTGGGGCACAAGCTGGAGTACAACTACAACAGCCACAA
CGTCTATATCATGGCCGACAAGCAGAAGAACGGCATCAAGGTGAACTTCAAGATCCGCCACAACATCGAG
GACGGCAGCGTGCAGCTCGCCGACCACTACCAGCAGAACACCCCCATCGGCGACGGCCCCGTGCTGCTGC
CCGACAACCACTACCTGAGCACCCAGTCCGCCCTGAGCAAAGACCCCAACGAGAAGCGCGATCACATGGT
CCTGCTGGAGTTCGTGACCGCCGCCGGGATCACTCTCGGCATGGACGAGCTGTACAAGGGCCGGCCTTAA
GGCCTCGAGGGCCAATTAATTAACTCTAGATAACTGATCATAATCAGCCATACCACATTTGTAGAGGTTT
TACTTGCTTTAAAAAACCTCCCACACCTCCCCCTGAACCTGAAACATAAAATGAATGCAATTGTTGTTGT
TAACTTGTTTATTGCAGCTTATAATGGTTACAAATAAAGCAATAGCATCACAAATTTCACAAATAAAGCA
TTTTTTTCACTGCATTCTAGTTGTGGTTTGTCCAAACTCATCAATGTATCTTAACGCGTCGAGTGCATTC
TAGTTGTGGTTTGTCCAAACTCATCAATGTATCTTATCATGTCTGTATACCGTCGACCTCTAGCTAGAGC
TTGGCGTAATCATGGTCATAGCTGTTTCCTGTGTGAAATTGTTATCCGCTCACAATTCCACACAACATAC
GAGCCGGAAGCATAAAGTGTAAAGCCTGGGGTGCCTAATGAGTGAGCTAACTCACATTAATTGCGTTGCG
CTCACTGCCCGCTTTCCAGTCGGGAAACCTGTCGTGCCAGCTGCATTAATGAATCGGCCAACGCGCGGGG
AGAGGCGGTTTGCGTATTGGGCGCTCTTCCGCTTCCTCGCTCACTGACTCGCTGCGCTCGGTCGTTCGGC
TGCGGCGAGCGGTATCAGCTCACTCAAAGGCGGTAATACGGTTATCCACAGAATCAGGGGATAACGCAGG
AAAGAACATGTGAGCAAAAGGCCAGCAAAAGGCCAGGAACCGTAAAAAGGCCGCGTTGCTGGCGTTTTTC
CATAGGCTCCGCCCCCCTGACGAGCATCACAAAAATCGACGCTCAAGTCAGAGGTGGCGAAACCCGACAG
GACTATAAAGATACCAGGCGTTTCCCCCTGGAAGCTCCCTCGTGCGCTCTCCTGTTCCGACCCTGCCGCT
TACCGGATACCTGTCCGCCTTTCTCCCTTCGGGAAGCGTGGCGCTTTCTCATAGCTCACGCTGTAGGTAT
CTCAGTTCGGTGTAGGTCGTTCGCTCCAAGCTGGGCTGTGTGCACGAACCCCCCGTTCAGCCCGACCGCT
GCGCCTTATCCGGTAACTATCGTCTTGAGTCCAACCCGGTAAGACACGACTTATCGCCACTGGCAGCAGC
CACTGGTAACAGGATTAGCAGAGCGAGGTATGTAGGCGGTGCTACAGAGTTCTTGAAGTGGTGGCCTAAC
TACGGCTACACTAGAAGAACAGTATTTGGTATCTGCGCTCTGCTGAAGCCAGTTACCTTCGGAAAAAGAG
TTGGTAGCTCTTGATCCGGCAAACAAACCACCGCTGGTAGCGGTGGTTTTTTTGTTTGCAAGCAGCAGAT
TACGCGCAGAAAAAAAGGATCTCAAGAAGATCCTTTGATCTTTTCTACGGGGTCTGACGCTCAGTGGAAC
GAAAACTCACGTTAAGGGATTTTGGTCATGAGATTATCAAAAAGGATCTTCACCTAGATCCTTTTAAATT
AAAAATGAAGTTTTAAATCAATCTAAAGTATATATGAGTAAACTTGGTCTGACAGTTACCAATGCTTAAT
CAGTGAGGCACCTATCTCAGCGATCTGTCTATTTCGTTCATCCATAGTTGCCTGACTCCCCGTCGTGTAG
ATAACTACGATACGGGAGGGCTTACCATCTGGCCCCAGTGCTGCAATGATACCGCGAGACCCACGCTCAC
CGGCTCCAGATTTATCAGCAATAAACCAGCCAGCCGGAAGGGCCGAGCGCAGAAGTGGTCCTGCAACTTT
ATCCGCCTCCATCCAGTCTATTAATTGTTGCCGGGAAGCTAGAGTAAGTAGTTCGCCAGTTAATAGTTTG
CGCAACGTTGTTGCCATTGCTACAGGCATCGTGGTGTCACGCTCGTCGTTTGGTATGGCTTCATTCAGCT
CCGGTTCCCAACGATCAAGGCGAGTTACATGATCCCCCATGTTGTGCAAAAAAGCGGTTAGCTCCTTCGG
TCCTCCGATCGTTGTCAGAAGTAAGTTGGCCGCAGTGTTATCACTCATGGTTATGGCAGCACTGCATAAT
TCTCTTACTGTCATGCCATCCGTAAGATGCTTTTCTGTGACTGGTGAGTACTCAACCAAGTCATTCTGAG
AATAGTGTATGCGGCGACCGAGTTGCTCTTGCCCGGCGTCAATACGGGATAATACCGCGCCACATAGCAG
AACTTTAAAAGTGCTCATCATTGGAAAACGTTCTTCGGGGCGAAAACTCTCAAGGATCTTACCGCTGTTG
AGATCCAGTTCGATGTAACCCACTCGTGCACCCAACTGATCTTCAGCATCTTTTACTTTCACCAGCGTTT
CTGGGTGAGCAAAAACAGGAAGGCAAAATGCCGCAAAAAAGGGAATAAGGGCGACACGGAAATGTTGAAT
ACTCATACTCTTCCTTTTTCAATATTATTGAAGCATTTATCAGGGTTATTGTCTCATGAGCGGATACATA
TTTGAATGTATTTAGAAAAATAAACAAATAGGGGTTCCGCGCACATTTCCCCGAAAAGTGCCACCTGA
Features (pLannotate 1.2.2; 21 found; start..end, strand, type, name):
     32..84      -  misc_feature   bom (fragment): basis of mobility region from pBR322
    239..618     +  enhancer       CMV enhancer: human cytomegalovirus immediate early enhancer
    619..822     +  promoter       CMV promoter: human cytomegalovirus (CMV) immediate early promoter
    818..851     +  LTR            5' LTR (truncated) (fragment): truncated 5' long terminal repeat (LTR) from HIV-1
    867..885     +  promoter       T7 promoter: promoter for bacteriophage T7 RNA polymerase
    970..1452    +  CDS            SAV_STRAV (fragment): Experimental evidence at protein level: Swiss-Prot protein existence level 1. The biological function of streptavidin is not known. Forms a strong non-covalent specific complex with biotin (one molecule of biotin per subunit of streptavidin). From Streptomyces avidinii.
   1495..2142    +  CDS            CD74 (fragment): HG2A_HUMAN - Also known as DHLAG. Experimental evidence at protein level: Swiss-Prot protein existence level 1. [Isoform p41]: Stabilizes the conformation of mature CTSL by binding to its active site and serving as a chaperone to help maintain a pool of mature enzyme in endocytic compartments and extracellular space of antigen-presenting cells (APCs). Has antiviral activity by stymieing the endosomal entry of Ebola virus and coronaviruses, including SARS-CoV-2 (PubMed:32855215). Disrupts cathepsin-mediated Ebola virus glycoprotein processing, which prevents viral fusion and entry. This antivir
   2220..2449    +  intron         chimeric intron: chimera between introns from adenovirus and immunoglobulin heavy chain genes
   2633..3095    +  misc_feature   IRES: internal ribosome entry site (IRES) of the encephalomyocarditis virus (EMCV)
   3122..4654    +  CDS            VSV-G (sequence partly withheld): vesicular stomatitis virus G glycoprotein Indiana strain
   4787..5503    +  CDS            EGFP: EGFP is a basic (constitutively fluorescent) green fluorescent protein published in 1996, derived from Aequorea victoria. It is reported to be a rapidly-maturing weak dimer with moderate acid sensitivity.
   5550..5634    +  CDS            large T antigen (fragment): large T antigen from SV40 (simian virus 40)
   5657..5778    +  polyA_signal   SV40 poly(A) signal: SV40 polyadenylation signal
   5789..5840    +  polyA_signal   SV40 poly(A) signal (fragment): SV40 polyadenylation signal
   5904..5920    -  protein_bind   lac operator: The lac repressor binds to the lac operator to inhibit transcription in E. coli. This inhibition can be relieved by adding lactose or isopropyl-β-D-thiogalactopyranoside (IPTG). lac repressor encoded by lacI
   5928..5958    -  promoter       lac promoter: promoter for the E. coli lac operon
   5973..5994    -  protein_bind   CAP binding site: CAP binding activates transcription in the presence of cAMP. E. coli catabolite activator protein
   6007..6099    -  CDS            lacI (fragment): lac repressor; lacI; The lac repressor binds to the lac operator to inhibit transcription in E. coli. This inhibition can be relieved by adding lactose or isopropyl-β-D-thiogalactopyranoside (IPTG).
   6282..6870    -  rep_origin     ori: high-copy-number ColE1/pMB1/pBR322/pUC origin of replication
   7041..7901    -  CDS            AmpR: β-lactamase; bla; confers resistance to ampicillin, carbenicillin, and related antibiotics
   7902..8006    -  promoter       AmpR promoter: bla
