>Addgene plasmid #65300 | Str-Ii_VSVG-SBP-EGFP | analyzer sequence | sequence record 120713
CGTCGACGGATCGGGAGATCTCCCGATCCCCTATGGTCGACTCTCAGTACAATCTGCTCTGATGCCGCAT
AGTTAAGCCAGTATCTGCTCCCTGCTTGTGTGTTGGAGGTCGCTGAGTAGTGCGCGAGCAAAATTTAAGC
TACAACAAGGCAAGGCTTGACCGACAATTGCATGAAGAATCTGCTTAGGGTTAGGCGTTTTGCGCTGCTT
CGCGATGTACGGGCCAGATATACGCGTTGACATTGATTATTGACTAGTTATTAATAGTAATCAATTACGG
GGTCATTAGTTCATAGCCCATATATGGAGTTCCGCGTTACATAACTTACGGTAAATGGCCCGCCTGGCTG
ACCGCCCAACGACCCCCGCCCATTGACGTCAATAATGACGTATGTTCCCATAGTAACGCCAATAGGGACT
TTCCATTGACGTCAATGGGTGGACTATTTACGGTAAACTGCCCACTTGGCAGTACATCAAGTGTATCATA
TGCCAAGTACGCCCCCTATTGACGTCAATGACGGTAAATGGCCCGCCTGGCATTATGCCCAGTACATGAC
CTTATGGGACTTTCCTACTTGGCAGTACATCTACGTATTAGTCATCGCTATTACCATGGTGATGCGGTTT
TGGCAGTACATCAATGGGCGTGGATAGCGGTTTGACTCACGGGGATTTCCAAGTCTCCACCCCATTGACG
TCAATGGGAGTTTGTTTTGGCACCAAAATCAACGGGACTTTCCAAAATGTCGTAACAACTCCGCCCCATT
GACGCAAATGGGCGGTAGGCGTGTACGGTGGGAGGTCTATATAAGCAGAGCTCTCTGGCTAACTAGAGAA
CCCACTGCTTACTGGCTTATCGAAATTAATACGACTCACTATAGGGAGACCCAAGCTTGGTACCGAGCTC
GGATCGATATCATGCACCGGAGGAGATCACGCTCTTGTAGGGAGGACCAGAAACCTGTCACCGGTGACCC
TAGCAAAGACTCAAAAGCTCAGGTGTCCGCTGCCGAGGCTGGCATTACTGGAACATGGTACAATCAGCTC
GGGAGCACCTTTATTGTGACTGCTGGAGCCGATGGAGCCCTCACCGGAACATACGAATCTGCTGTGGGAA
ACGCCGAATCACGGTACGTCCTCACTGGCCGATACGATAGTGCCCCTGCCACCGACGGATCTGGGACTGC
CCTGGGATGGACTGTCGCTTGGAAAAACAACTACCGGAATGCTCATTCTGCCACAACATGGAGTGGACAG
TACGTGGGAGGCGCTGAGGCTAGAATCAATACACAGTGGCTGCTCACATCTGGCACAACCGAGGCAAATG
CTTGGAAATCCACCCTGGTGGGACATGACACATTCACCAAAGTGAAACCCTCCGCCGCTTCAATCGATGC
CGCCAAAAAAGCCGGAGTCAACAACGGCAATCCTCTGGATGCCGTCCAGCAGGTCGACTATCCGTACGAC
GTACCAGACTACGCAGTCGGACCGATGGACGATCAGAGGGACCTCATTAGCAACAACGAACAGCTGCCTA
TGCTGGGACGGCGACCTGGAGCCCCTGAATCCAAATGCTCTAGGGGAGCACTGTACACTGGCTTCTCCAT
TCTCGTGACACTGCTGCTGGCCGGGCAGGCTACTACTGCTTACTTCCTGTACCAGCAGCAGGGGCGGCTG
GACAAACTCACTGTGACATCTCAGAACCTCCAGCTGGAAAATCTGAGGATGAAACTGCCCAAACCCCCTA
AACCCGTGTCCAAAATGAGGATGGCCACACCTCTGCTCATGCAGGCACTGCCAATGGGAGCCCTGCCCCA
GGGGCCCATGCAGAATGCCACCAAGTATGGCAACATGACAGAGGACCATGTGATGCACCTGCTCCAGAAT
GCTGACCCCCTGAAGGTGTACCCGCCACTGAAGGGGAGCTTCCCGGAGAACCTGAGACACCTTAAGAACA
CCATGGAGACCATAGACTGGAAGGTCTTTGAGAGCTGGATGCACCATTGGCTCCTGTTTGAAATGAGCAG
GCACTCCTTGGAGCAAAAGCCCACTGACGCTCCACCGAAAGAGTCACTGGAACTGGAGGACCCGTCTTCT
GGGCTGGGTGTGACCAAGCAGGATCTGGGCCCAGTCCCCATGTGAGGATCCGCGGCCGCATAGATAACTG
ATCCAGTGTGCTGGAATTAATTCGCTGTCTGCGAGGGCCAGCTGTTGGGGTGAGTACTCCCTCTCAAAAG
CGGGCATGACTTCTGCGCTAAGATTGTCAGTTTCCAAAAACGAGGAGGATTTGATATTCACCTGGCCCGC
GGTGATGCCTTTGAGGGTGGCCGCGTCCATCTGGTCAGAAAAGACAATCTTTTTGTTGTCAAGCTTGAGG
TGTGGCAGGCTTGAGATCTGGCCATACACTTGAGTGACAATGACATCCACTTTGCCTTTCTCTCCACAGG
TGTCCACTCCCAGGTCCAACTGCAGGTCGAGCATGCATCTAGGGCGGCCAATTCCGCCCCTCTCCCTCCC
CCCCCCCTAACGTTACTGGCCGAAGCCGCTTGGAATAAGGCCGGTGTGCGTTTGTCTATATGTTATTTTC
CACCATATTGCCGTCTTTTGGCAATGTGAGGGCCCGGAAACCTGGCCCTGTCTTCTTGACGAGCATTCCT
AGGGGTCTTTCCCCTCTCGCCAAAGGAATGCAAGGTCTGTTGAATGTCGTGAAGGAAGCAGTTCCTCTGG
AAGCTTCTTGAAGACAAACAACGTCTGTAGCGACCCTTTGCAGGCAGCGGAACCCCCCACCTGGCGACAG
GTGCCTCTGCGGCCAAAAGCCACGTGTATAAGATACACCTGCAAAGGCGGCACAACCCCAGTGCCACGTT
GTGAGTTGGATAGTTGTGGAAAGAGTCAAATGGCTCTCCTCAAGCGTATTCAACAAGGGGCTGAAGGATG
CCCAGAAGGTACCCCATTGTATGGGATCTGATCTGGGGCCTCGGTGCACATGCTTTACATGTGTTTAGTC
GAGGTTAAAAAAACGTCTAGGCCCCCCGAACCACGGGGACGTGGTTTTCCTTTGAAAAACACGATGATAA
GCTTGCCACAACCCGGGAGGCGCGCCATGAAGTGCCTTTTGTACTTAGCCTTTTTATTCATTGGGGTGAA
TTGC
[593 nt withheld, positions 3155-3747]
A
[52 nt withheld, positions 3749-3800]
ACAAGGCCTGCAAAATGCAG
[146 nt withheld, positions 3821-3966]
C
[74 nt withheld, positions 3968-4041]
C
[55 nt withheld, positions 4043-4097]
TCTTT
[348 nt withheld, positions 4103-4450]
AATCCAATCGAGCTTGTAGAAGGTTGGTTCAGTAGTTGGAAAAGCTCTATTGCCTCTTTTTTCTTTATCA
TAGGGTTAATCATTGGACTATTCTTGGTTCTCCGAGTTGGTATCCATCTTTGCATTAAATTAAAGCACAC
CAAGAAAAGACAGATTTATACAGACATAGAGATGAACCGACTTGGAAAGCTGAATTCCATGGACGAGAAG
ACCACTGGTTGGCGAGGTGGACACGTTGTTGAAGGACTGGCTGGGGAACTTGAACAACTTCGTGCACGAC
TGGAGCATCACCCACAAGGTCAACGTGAACCACCTGCAGGTATGGTGAGCAAGGGCGAGGAGCTGTTCAC
CGGGGTGGTGCCCATCCTGGTCGAGCTGGACGGCGACGTAAACGGCCACAAGTTCAGCGTGTCCGGCGAG
GGCGAGGGCGATGCCACCTACGGCAAGCTGACCCTGAAGTTCATCTGCACCACCGGCAAGCTGCCCGTGC
CCTGGCCCACCCTCGTGACCACCCTGACCTACGGCGTGCAGTGCTTCAGCCGCTACCCCGACCACATGAA
GCAGCACGACTTCTTCAAGTCCGCCATGCCCGAAGGCTACGTCCAGGAGCGCACCATCTTCTTCAAGGAC
GACGGCAACTACAAGACCCGCGCCGAGGTGAAGTTCGAGGGCGACACCCTGGTGAACCGCATCGAGCTGA
AGGGCATCGACTTCAAGGAGGACGGCAACATCCTGGGGCACAAGCTGGAGTACAACTACAACAGCCACAA
CGTCTATATCATGGCCGACAAGCAGAAGAACGGCATCAAGGTGAACTTCAAGATCCGCCACAACATCGAG
GACGGCAGCGTGCAGCTCGCCGACCACTACCAGCAGAACACCCCCATCGGCGACGGCCCCGTGCTGCTGC
CCGACAACCACTACCTGAGCACCCAGTCCGCCCTGAGCAAAGACCCCAACGAGAAGCGCGATCACATGGT
CCTGCTGGAGTTCGTGACCGCCGCCGGGATCACTCTCGGCATGGACGAGCTGTACAAGGGCCGGCCTTAA
GGCCTCGAGGGCCAATTAATTAACTCTAGATAACTGATCATAATCAGCCATACCACATTTGTAGAGGTTT
TACTTGCTTTAAAAAACCTCCCACACCTCCCCCTGAACCTGAAACATAAAATGAATGCAATTGTTGTTGT
TAACTTGTTTATTGCAGCTTATAATGGTTACAAATAAAGCAATAGCATCACAAATTTCACAAATAAAGCA
TTTTTTTCACTGCATTCTAGTTGTGGTTTGTCCAAACTCATCAATGTATCTTAACGCGTCGAGTGCATTC
TAGTTGTGGTTTGTCCAAACTCATCAATGTATCTTATCATGTCTGTATACCGTCGACCTCTAGCTAGAGC
TTGGCGTAATCATGGTCATAGCTGTTTCCTGTGTGAAATTGTTATCCGCTCACAATTCCACACAACATAC
GAGCCGGAAGCATAAAGTGTAAAGCCTGGGGTGCCTAATGAGTGAGCTAACTCACATTAATTGCGTTGCG
CTCACTGCCCGCTTTCCAGTCGGGAAACCTGTCGTGCCAGCTGCATTAATGAATCGGCCAACGCGCGGGG
AGAGGCGGTTTGCGTATTGGGCGCTCTTCCGCTTCCTCGCTCACTGACTCGCTGCGCTCGGTCGTTCGGC
TGCGGCGAGCGGTATCAGCTCACTCAAAGGCGGTAATACGGTTATCCACAGAATCAGGGGATAACGCAGG
AAAGAACATGTGAGCAAAAGGCCAGCAAAAGGCCAGGAACCGTAAAAAGGCCGCGTTGCTGGCGTTTTTC
CATAGGCTCCGCCCCCCTGACGAGCATCACAAAAATCGACGCTCAAGTCAGAGGTGGCGAAACCCGACAG
GACTATAAAGATACCAGGCGTTTCCCCCTGGAAGCTCCCTCGTGCGCTCTCCTGTTCCGACCCTGCCGCT
TACCGGATACCTGTCCGCCTTTCTCCCTTCGGGAAGCGTGGCGCTTTCTCAATGCTCACGCTGTAGGTAT
CTCAGTTCGGTGTAGGTCGTTCGCTCCAAGCTGGGCTGTGTGCACGAACCCCCCGTTCAGCCCGACCGCT
GCGCCTTATCCGGTAACTATCGTCTTGAGTCCAACCCGGTAAGACACGACTTATCGCCACTGGCAGCAGC
CACTGGTAACAGGATTAGCAGAGCGAGGTATGTAGGCGGTGCTACAGAGTTCTTGAAGTGGTGGCCTAAC
TACGGCTACACTAGAAGGACAGTATTTGGTATCTGCGCTCTGCTGAAGCCAGTTACCTTCGGAAAAAGAG
TTGGTAGCTCTTGATCCGGCAAACAAACCACCGCTGGTAGCGGTGGTTTTTTTGTTTGCAAGCAGCAGAT
TACGCGCAGAAAAAAAGGATCTCAAGAAGATCCTTTGATCTTTTCTACGGGGTCTGACGCTCAGTGGAAC
GAAAACTCACGTTAAGGGATTTTGGTCATGAGATTATCAAAAAGGATCTTCACCTAGATCCTTTTAAATT
AAAAATGAAGTTTTAAATCAATCTAAAGTATATATGAGTAAACTTGGTCTGACAGTTACCAATGCTTAAT
CAGTGAGGCACCTATCTCAGCGATCTGTCTATTTCGTTCATCCATAGTTGCCTGACTCCCCGTCGTGTAG
ATAACTACGATACGGGAGGGCTTACCATCTGGCCCCAGTGCTGCAATGATACCGCGAGACCCACGCTCAC
CGGCTCCAGATTTATCAGCAATAAACCAGCCAGCCGGAAGGGCCGAGCGCAGAAGTGGTCCTGCAACTTT
ATCCGCCTCCATCCAGTCTATTAATTGTTGCCGGGAAGCTAGAGTAAGTAGTTCGCCAGTTAATAGTTTG
CGCAACGTTGTTGCCATTGCTACAGGCATCGTGGTGTCACGCTCGTCGTTTGGTATGGCTTCATTCAGCT
CCGGTTCCCAACGATCAAGGCGAGTTACATGATCCCCCATGTTGTGCAAAAAAGCGGTTAGCTCCTTCGG
TCCTCCGATCGTTGTCAGAAGTAAGTTGGCCGCAGTGTTATCACTCATGGTTATGGCAGCACTGCATAAT
TCTCTTACTGTCATGCCATCCGTAAGATGCTTTTCTGTGACTGGTGAGTACTCAACCAAGTCATTCTGAG
AATAGTGTATGCGGCGACCGAGTTGCTCTTGCCCGGCGTCAATACGGGATAATACCGCGCCACATAGCAG
AACTTTAAAAGTGCTCATCATTGGAAAACGTTCTTCGGGGCGAAAACTCTCAAGGATCTTACCGCTGTTG
AGATCCAGTTCGATGTAACCCACTCGTGCACCCAACTGATCTTCAGCATCTTTTACTTTCACCAGCGTTT
CTGGGTGAGCAAAAACAGGAAGGCAAAATGCCGCAAAAAAGGGAATAAGGGCGACACGGAAATGTTGAAT
ACTCATACTCTTCCTTTTTCAATATTATTGAAGCATTTATCAGGGTTATTGTCTCATGAGCGGATACATA
TTTGAATGTATTTAGAAAAATAAACAAATAGGGGTTCCGCGCACATTTCCCCGAAAAGTGCCACCTGA
Features (pLannotate 1.2.2; 21 found; start..end, strand, type, name):
     40..84      -  misc_feature   bom (fragment): basis of mobility region from pBR322
    239..618     +  enhancer       CMV enhancer: human cytomegalovirus immediate early enhancer
    619..822     +  promoter       CMV promoter: human cytomegalovirus (CMV) immediate early promoter
    818..851     +  LTR            5' LTR (truncated) (fragment): truncated 5' long terminal repeat (LTR) from HIV-1
    867..885     +  promoter       T7 promoter: promoter for bacteriophage T7 RNA polymerase
    970..1452    +  CDS            SAV_STRAV (fragment): Experimental evidence at protein level: Swiss-Prot protein existence level 1. The biological function of streptavidin is not known. Forms a strong non-covalent specific complex with biotin (one molecule of biotin per subunit of streptavidin). From Streptomyces avidinii.
   1495..2142    +  CDS            CD74 (fragment): HG2A_HUMAN - Also known as DHLAG. Experimental evidence at protein level: Swiss-Prot protein existence level 1. [Isoform p41]: Stabilizes the conformation of mature CTSL by binding to its active site and serving as a chaperone to help maintain a pool of mature enzyme in endocytic compartments and extracellular space of antigen-presenting cells (APCs). Has antiviral activity by stymieing the endosomal entry of Ebola virus and coronaviruses, including SARS-CoV-2 (PubMed:32855215). Disrupts cathepsin-mediated Ebola virus glycoprotein processing, which prevents viral fusion and entry. This antivir
   2220..2449    +  intron         chimeric intron: chimera between introns from adenovirus and immunoglobulin heavy chain genes
   2618..3080    +  misc_feature   IRES: internal ribosome entry site (IRES) of the encephalomyocarditis virus (EMCV)
   3107..4639    +  CDS            VSV-G (sequence partly withheld): vesicular stomatitis virus G glycoprotein Indiana strain
   4772..5488    +  CDS            EGFP: EGFP is a basic (constitutively fluorescent) green fluorescent protein published in 1996, derived from Aequorea victoria. It is reported to be a rapidly-maturing weak dimer with moderate acid sensitivity.
   5535..5619    +  CDS            large T antigen (fragment): large T antigen from SV40 (simian virus 40)
   5642..5763    +  polyA_signal   SV40 poly(A) signal: SV40 polyadenylation signal
   5774..5825    +  polyA_signal   SV40 poly(A) signal (fragment): SV40 polyadenylation signal
   5889..5905    -  protein_bind   lac operator: The lac repressor binds to the lac operator to inhibit transcription in E. coli. This inhibition can be relieved by adding lactose or isopropyl-β-D-thiogalactopyranoside (IPTG). lac repressor encoded by lacI
   5913..5943    -  promoter       lac promoter: promoter for the E. coli lac operon
   5958..5979    -  protein_bind   CAP binding site: CAP binding activates transcription in the presence of cAMP. E. coli catabolite activator protein
   5992..6084    -  CDS            lacI (fragment): lac repressor; lacI; The lac repressor binds to the lac operator to inhibit transcription in E. coli. This inhibition can be relieved by adding lactose or isopropyl-β-D-thiogalactopyranoside (IPTG).
   6267..6855    -  rep_origin     ori: high-copy-number ColE1/pMB1/pBR322/pUC origin of replication
   7026..7886    -  CDS            AmpR: β-lactamase; bla; confers resistance to ampicillin, carbenicillin, and related antibiotics
   7887..7991    -  promoter       AmpR promoter: bla
