[The description below was written by a language model from this plasmid's Addgene catalogue record and pLannotate feature annotations shown in this document.]
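Description:
Str-Ii_VSVG-SBP-EGFP is a bicistronic mammalian expression plasmid built on the pIRESneo3 backbone and designed for the RUSH (retention using selective hooks) system, which synchronizes the release of a secretory cargo from the endoplasmic reticulum. It is maintained in E. coli at high copy through a ColE1/pUC-type origin and selected with ampicillin via the β-lactamase gene. No neomycin resistance cassette is annotated in either sequence record. The reporter appears to occupy the position downstream of the IRES where the parental vector would carry its selection marker, so no mammalian selection marker is evident.

A single transcript is driven by the CMV enhancer/promoter and ends at an SV40 polyadenylation signal. The first cistron encodes the "hook", core streptavidin fused to a fragment of CD74 (the invariant chain, Ii), which serves as the ER-resident anchor. A chimeric intron and an EMCV IRES follow, directing translation of the second cistron, the "reporter": VSV-G (Indiana strain) carrying C-terminal streptavidin-binding peptide (SBP) and EGFP tags. The SBP is not annotated separately, but a gap between the VSV-G and EGFP features is consistent with its position. The depositor notes that the tagging is cytoplasmic, in keeping with the C-terminal tail of VSV-G.

In use, streptavidin on the hook binds the SBP on VSV-G and holds it in the ER. In the RUSH system, adding biotin competes for streptavidin and releases the cargo as a synchronous wave, which can be followed by EGFP fluorescence. The two sequence records differ by about 15 nt, upstream of the IRES, and carry identical feature sets.
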