Addgene plasmid #65300: Str-Ii_VSVG-SBP-EGFP
Purpose: synchronize trafficking of VSVG from the ER (RUSH system)
Depositing lab: Franck Perez. Depositing organization: Institut Curie. Publication: Synchronization of secretory protein traffic in populations of cells. Boncompain G, Divoux S, Gareil N, de Forges H, Lescure A, Latreche L, Mercanti V, Jollivet F, Raposo G, Perez F. Nat Methods. 2012 Mar 11;9(5):493-8. doi: 10.1038/nmeth.1928. PubMed 22406856.
Backbone
  Vector backbone: pIRESneo3
  Backbone manufacturer: Clontech
  Vector type: Mammalian Expression
Growth in bacteria
  Bacterial resistance: Ampicillin, 100 μg/mL
  Growth temperature: 37°C
  Growth strain: DH5alpha
  Copy number: High Copy
Gene/Insert
  Gene/Insert name: VSV-G
  Promoter: CMV
  Tag / fusion protein: Streptavidin Binding Protein (SBP) (C terminal on insert); EGFP (C terminal on insert)
  Cloning method: Unknown
  Sequencing primers: 5′ IRES-F; 3′ EGFP-N
Terms and licenses: Academic/Nonprofit Terms; Industry Terms: Not Available to Industry
Depositor comments: cytoplasmic tagging
How to cite: Str-Ii_VSVG-SBP-EGFP was a gift from Franck Perez (Addgene plasmid # 65300 ; http://n2t.net/addgene:65300 ; RRID:Addgene_65300)
