>Addgene plasmid #65300 | Str-Ii_VSVG-SBP-EGFP | addgene partial sequence | sequence record 115709 | SV40pA-R 5'-GAAATTTGTGATGCTATTGC-3'
CAACAATTGCATTCATTTTATGTTTCAGGTTCAGGGGGAGGTGTGGGAGGTTTTTTAAAGCAAGTAAAAC
CTCTACAAATGTGGTATGGCTGATTATGATCAGTTATCTAGAGTTAATTAATTGGCCCTCGAGGCCTTAA
GGCCGGCCCTTGTACAGCTCGTCCATGCCGAGAGTGATCCCGGCGGCGGTCACGAACTCCAGCAGGACCA
TGTGATCGCGCTTCTCGTTGGGGTCTTTGCTCAGGGCGGACTGGGTGCTCAGGTAGTGGTTGTCGGGCAG
CAGCACGGGGCCGTCGCCGATGGGGGTGTTCTGCTGGTAGTGGTCGGCGAGCTGCACGCTGCCGTCCTCG
ATGTTGTGGCGGATCTTGAAGTTCACCTTGATGCCGTTCTTCTGCTTGTCGGCCATGATATAGACGTTGT
GGCTGTTGTAGTTGTACTCCAGCTTGTGCCCCAGGATGTTGCCGTCCTCCTTGAAGTCGATGCCCTTCAG
CTCGATGCGGTTCACCAGGGTGTCGCCCTCGAACTTCACCTCGGCGCGGGTCTTGTAGTTGCCGTCGTCC
TTGAAGAAGATGGTGCGCTCCTGGACGTAGCCTTCGGGCATGGCGGACTTGAAGAAGTCGTGCTGCTTCA
TGTGGTC
