>Addgene plasmid #65300 | Str-Ii_VSVG-SBP-EGFP | addgene partial sequence | sequence record 116640 | EGFP-N 5'-CGTCGCCGTCCAGCTCGACCAG-3'
TACCTGCAGGTGGTTCACGTTGACCTTGTGGGTGATGCTCCAGTCGTGCACGAAGTTGTTCAAGTTCCCC
AGCCAGTCCTTCAACAACGTGTCCACCTCGCCAACCAGTGGTCTTCTCGTCCATGGAATTCAGCTTTCCA
AGTCGGTTCATCTCTATGTCTGTATAAATCTGTCTTTTCTTGGTGTGCTTTAATTTAATGCAAAGATGGA
TACCAACTCGGAGAACCAAGAATAGTCCAATGATTAACCCTATGATAAAGAAAAAAGAGGCAATAGAGCT
TTTCCAACTACTGAACCAACCTTCTACAAGCTCGATTGGATT
[348 nt withheld, positions 323-670]
