>Addgene plasmid #65300 | Str-Ii_VSVG-SBP-EGFP | addgene partial sequence | sequence record 116641 | IRES-F 5'-TGGCTCTCCTCAAGCGTATT-3'
ATTGTATGGGATCTGATCTGGGGCCTCGGTGCACATGCTTTACATGTGTTTAGTCGAGGTTAAAAAAACG
TCTAGGCCCCCCGAACCACGGGGACGTGGTTTTCCTTTGAAAAACACGATGATAAGCTTGCCACAACCCG
GGAGGCGCGCCATGAAGTGCCTTTTGTACTTAGCCTTTTTATTCATTGGGGTGAATTGC
[589 nt withheld, positions 200-788]
